>Addgene plasmid #100307 | pCMV_mEm_4GS_LF82_101 | addgene full sequence | sequence record 209443 | Addgene NGS Result
GTAAAACGACGGCCAGTGAGTTCGAGCTTGCATGCCTGCAGGTCGTTACATAACTTACGGTAAATGGCCC
GCCTGGCTGACCGCCCAACGACCCCCGCCCATTGACGTCAATAATGACGTATGTTCCCATAGTAACGCCA
ATAGGGACTTTCCATTGACGTCAATGGGTGGAGTATTTACGGTAAACTGCCCACTTGGCAGTACATCAAG
TGTATCATATGCCAAGTACGCCCCCTATTGACGTCAATGACGGTAAATGGCCCGCCTGGCATTATGCCCA
GTACATGACCTTATGGGACTTTCCTACTTGGCAGTACATCTACGTATTAGTCATCGCTATTACCATGGTG
ATGCGGTTTTGGCAGTACATCAATGGGCGTGGATAGCGGTTTGACTCACGGGGATTTCCAAGTCTCCACC
CCATTGACGTCAATGGGAGTTTGTTTTGGCACCAAAATCAACGGGACTTTCCAAAATGTCGTAACAACTC
CGCCCCATTGACGCAAATGGGCGGTAGGCGTGTACGGTGGGAGGTCTATATAAGCAGAGCTCGTTTAGTG
AACCGTCAGATCGCCTGGAGACGCCATCCACGCTGTTTTGACCTCCATAGAAGACACCGGGACCGATCCA
GCCTCCGGACTCTAGAGGATCCGGTACTAGAGGAACTGAAAAACCAGAAAGTTAACTGGTAAGTTTAGTC
TTTTTGTCTTTTATTTCAGGTCCCGGATCCGGTGGTGGTGCAAATCAAAGAACTGCTCCTCAGTGGATGT
TGCCTTTACTTCTAGGCCTGTACGGAAGTGTTACTTCTGCTCTAAAAGCTGCGGAATTGTACCCGCGGGC
CCACCATGGTGAGCAAGGGCGAGGAGCTGTTCACCGGGGTGGTGCCCATCCTGGTCGAGCTGGACGGCGA
CGTAAACGGCCACAAGTTCAGCGTGTCCGGCGAGGGCGAGGGCGATGCCACCTACGGCAAGCTGACCCTG
AAGTTCATCTGCACCACCGGCAAGCTGCCCGTGCCCTGGCCCACCCTCGTGACCACCTTGACCTACGGCG
TGCAGTGCTTCGCCCGCTACCCCGACCACATGAAGCAGCACGACTTCTTCAAGTCCGCCATGCCCGAAGG
CTACGTCCAGGAGCGCACCATCTTCTTCAAGGACGACGGCAACTACAAGACCCGCGCCGAGGTGAAGTTC
GAGGGCGACACCCTGGTGAACCGCATCGAGCTGAAGGGCATCGACTTCAAGGAGGACGGCAACATCCTGG
GGCACAAGCTGGAGTACAACTACAACAGCCACAAGGTCTATATCACCGCCGACAAGCAGAAGAACGGCAT
CAAGGTGAACTTCAAGACCCGCCACAACATCGAGGACGGCAGCGTGCAGCTCGCCGACCACTACCAGCAG
AACACCCCCATCGGCGACGGCCCCGTGCTGCTGCCCGACAACCACTACCTGAGCACCCAGTCCAAGCTGA
GCAAAGACCCCAACGAGAAGCGCGATCACATGGTCCTGCTGGAGTTCGTGACCGCCGCCGGGATCACTCT
CGGCATGGACGAGCTGTACAAGCGAATTGGTGGAGGGGGCGGTTCCGGTGGCGGAGGTTCCCGAATTCGT
CGACGGAGATCTGATATGAAAAAGACTCCATGGGAGAAATGGGAAGTCGATTTCTTGCGCGAAGTAGCGG
CGACAATGCCAGTTGAAGTTATCGCTGAAAAACTGGAAAGGACTGAAAAAGCAGTAATGGCGAAAGCAAC
AAGGATTGGCGCTGACATTGTTAGCCGACTTCGTGGAAGAAGATGGACAAGAGCCGAAGTATCACTTTTC
GGTAAGTTCTCCGCAGAAGAAATAGCAATTGCAACCTGCCGCTCAATTTATTCAGTAAGAGCTATGCGAT
ACAAGCTAAAAAAACTCGATGAAGAAAGAGCAGGCATACGAATAAATTGAATCGGTACCCTCGAGAAGCT
TGCGGCCGCGGGGATCCAGACATGATAAGATACATTGATGAGTTTGGACAAACCACAACTAGAATGCAGT
GAAAAAAATGCTTTATTTGTGAAATTTGTGATGCTATTGCTTTATTTGTAACCATTATAAGCTGCAATAA
ACAAGTTAACAACAACAATTGCATTCATTTTATGTTTCAGGTTCAGGGGGAGGTGTGGGAGGTTTTTTCG
GATCCTCTAGAGTCGATCTGCAGGCATGCTAGCTTGGCGTAATCATGGTCATAGCTGTTTCCTGTGTGAA
ATTGTTATCCGCTCACAATTCCACACAACATACGAGCCGGAAGCATAAAGTGTAAAGCCTGGGGTGCCTA
ATGAGTGAGCTAACTCACATTAATTGCGTTGCGCTCACTGCCCGCTTTCCAGTCGGGAAACCTGTCGTGC
CAGCTGCATTAATGAATCGGCCAACGCGCGGGGAGAGGCGGTTTGCGTATTGGGCGCTCTTCCGCTTCCT
CGCTCACTGACTCGCTGCGCTCGGTCGTTCGGCTGCGGCGAGCGGTATCAGCTCACTCAAAGGCGGTAAT
ACGGTTATCCACAGAATCAGGGGATAACGCAGGAAAGAACATGTGAGCAAAAGGCCAGCAAAAGGCCAGG
AACCGTAAAAAGGCCGCGTTGCTGGCGTTTTTCCATAGGCTCCGCCCCCCTGACGAGCATCACAAAAATC
GACGCTCAAGTCAGAGGTGGCGAAACCCGACAGGACTATAAAGATACCAGGCGTTTCCCCCTGGAAGCTC
CCTCGTGCGCTCTCCTGTTCCGACCCTGCCGCTTACCGGATACCTGTCCGCCTTTCTCCCTTCGGGAAGC
GTGGCGCTTTCTCATAGCTCACGCTGTAGGTATCTCAGTTCGGTGTAGGTCGTTCGCTCCAAGCTGGGCT
GTGTGCACGAACCCCCCGTTCAGCCCGACCGCTGCGCCTTATCCGGTAACTATCGTCTTGAGTCCAACCC
GGTAAGACACGACTTATCGCCACTGGCAGCAGCCACTGGTAACAGGATTAGCAGAGCGAGGTATGTAGGC
GGTGCTACAGAGTTCTTGAAGTGGTGGCCTAACTACGGCTACACTAGAAGAACAGTATTTGGTATCTGCG
CTCTGCTGAAGCCAGTTACCTTCGGAAAAAGAGTTGGTAGCTCTTGATCCGGCAAACAAACCACCGCTGG
TAGCGGTGGTTTTTTTGTTTGCAAGCAGCAGATTACGCGCAGAAAAAAAGGATCTCAAGAAGATCCTTTG
ATCTTTTCTACGGGGTCTGACGCTCAGTGGAACGAAAACTCACGTTAAGGGATTTTGGTCATGAGATTAT
CAAAAAGGATCTTCACCTAGATCCTTTTAAATTAAAAATGAAGTTTTAAATCAATCTAAAGTATATATGA
GTAAACTTGGTCTGACAGTTACCAATGCTTAATCAGTGAGGCACCTATCTCAGCGATCTGTCTATTTCGT
TCATCCATAGTTGCCTGACTCCCCGTCGTGTAGATAACTACGATACGGGAGGGCTTACCATCTGGCCCCA
GTGCTGCAATGATACCGCGAGACCCACGCTCACCGGCTCCAGATTTATCAGCAATAAACCAGCCAGCCGG
AAGGGCCGAGCGCAGAAGTGGTCCTGCAACTTTATCCGCCTCCATCCAGTCTATTAATTGTTGCCGGGAA
GCTAGAGTAAGTAGTTCGCCAGTTAATAGTTTGCGCAACGTTGTTGCCATTGCTACAGGCATCGTGGTGT
CACGCTCGTCGTTTGGTATGGCTTCATTCAGCTCCGGTTCCCAACGATCAAGGCGAGTTACATGATCCCC
CATGTTGTGCAAAAAAGCGGTTAGCTCCTTCGGTCCTCCGATCGTTGTCAGAAGTAAGTTGGCCGCAGTG
TTATCACTCATGGTTATGGCAGCACTGCATAATTCTCTTACTGTCATGCCATCCGTAAGATGCTTTTCTG
TGACTGGTGAGTACTCAACCAAGTCATTCTGAGAATAGTGTATGCGGCGACCGAGTTGCTCTTGCCCGGC
GTCAATACGGGATAATACCGCGCCACATAGCAGAACTTTAAAAGTGCTCATCATTGGAAAACGTTCTTCG
GGGCGAAAACTCTCAAGGATCTTACCGCTGTTGAGATCCAGTTCGATGTAACCCACTCGTGCACCCAACT
GATCTTCAGCATCTTTTACTTTCACCAGCGTTTCTGGGTGAGCAAAAACAGGAAGGCAAAATGCCGCAAA
AAAGGGAATAAGGGCGACACGGAAATGTTGAATACTCATACTCTTCCTTTTTCAATATTATTGAAGCATT
TATCAGGGTTATTGTCTCATGAGCGGATACATATTTGAATGTATTTAGAAAAATAAACAAATAGGGGTTC
CGCGCACATTTCCCCGAAAAGTGCCACCTGACGTCTAAGAAACCATTATTATCATGACATTAACCTATAA
AAATAGGCGTATCACGAGGCCCTTTCGTCTCGCGCGTTTCGGTGATGACGGTGAAAACCTCTGACACATG
CAGCTCCCGGAGACGGTCACAGCTTGTCTGTAAGCGGATGCCGGGAGCAGACAAGCCCGTCAGGGCGCGT
CAGCGGGTGTTGGCGGGTGTCGGGGCTGGCTTAACTATGCGGCATCAGAGCAGATTGTACTGAGAGTGCA
CCATATGCGGTGTGAAATACCGCACAGATGCGTAAGGAGAAAATACCGCATCAGGCGCCATTCGCCATTC
AGGCTGCGCAACTGTTGGGAAGGGCGATCGGTGCGGGCCTCTTCGCTATTACGCCAGCTGGCGAAAGGGG
GATGTGCTGCAAGGCGATTAAGTTGGGTAACGCCAGGGTTTTCCCAGTCACGACGTT
Features (pLannotate 1.2.2; 16 found; start..end, strand, type, name):
     25..45      -  misc_feature   MCS (fragment): pUC18/19 multiple cloning site
     44..347     +  enhancer       CMV enhancer: human cytomegalovirus immediate early enhancer
    348..551     +  promoter       CMV promoter: human cytomegalovirus (CMV) immediate early promoter
    689..785     +  intron         SV40 intron: modified SV40 intron with splice donor and acceptor sites
    846..1562    +  CDS            mEmerald: mEmerald is a basic (constitutively fluorescent) green fluorescent protein published in 1998, derived from Aequorea victoria. It is reported to be a very rapidly-maturing monomer with moderate acid sensitivity.
   1973..2107    -  polyA_signal   SV40 poly(A) signal: SV40 polyadenylation signal
   2242..2258    -  protein_bind   lac operator: The lac repressor binds to the lac operator to inhibit transcription in E. coli. This inhibition can be relieved by adding lactose or isopropyl-β-D-thiogalactopyranoside (IPTG). lac repressor encoded by lacI
   2266..2296    -  promoter       lac promoter: promoter for the E. coli lac operon
   2311..2332    -  protein_bind   CAP binding site: CAP binding activates transcription in the presence of cAMP. E. coli catabolite activator protein
   2345..2437    -  CDS            lacI (fragment): lac repressor; lacI; The lac repressor binds to the lac operator to inhibit transcription in E. coli. This inhibition can be relieved by adding lactose or isopropyl-β-D-thiogalactopyranoside (IPTG).
   2620..3208    -  rep_origin     ori: high-copy-number ColE1/pMB1/pBR322/pUC origin of replication
   3379..4239    -  CDS            AmpR: β-lactamase; bla; confers resistance to ampicillin, carbenicillin, and related antibiotics
   4240..4344    -  promoter       AmpR promoter: bla
   4439..4474    +  CDS            rop (fragment): Rop protein, which maintains plasmids at low copy number; rop
   4576..4675    +  misc_feature   bom (fragment): basis of mobility region from pBR322
   4681..19      -  CDS            lacZα (fragment) (across the origin): LacZα fragment of β-galactosidase; lacZ fragment
