[The description below was written by a language model from this plasmid's Addgene catalogue record and pLannotate feature annotations shown in this document.]
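Description:
pCMV_mEm_4GS_LF82_101 is a mammalian expression plasmid built on a pCMV backbone that produces the Escherichia coli LF82_101 coding sequence as a fusion to the green fluorescent protein mEmerald. It is maintained in E. coli through a high-copy ColE1/pUC-type origin and selected with ampicillin via the β-lactamase gene and its native promoter. The sequenced record of about 4.8 kb matches the stated backbone plus the 315 bp insert. Scattered remnants of cloning-vector ancestry are also annotated (lac promoter and operator, CAP site, and fragments of lacI, lacZα, rop, bom and a pUC multiple cloning site). These have no evident role in the expression cassette.

The cassette is driven by the human cytomegalovirus immediate-early enhancer and promoter, followed by a modified SV40 intron with splice donor and acceptor sites, a feature generally included to improve transcript processing and expression. The mEmerald open reading frame comes next, placed N-terminal to the bacterial gene. "4GS" in the name suggests a glycine-serine linker between the two, though the record does not describe it. The LF82_101 insert, introduced by ligation-independent cloning, is not annotated in the feature table but would fall in the gap between mEmerald and the SV40 polyadenylation signal that closes the unit. No mammalian selection marker is annotated, which is consistent with transient expression.

The plasmid comes from a collection used in a multi-phenotypic imaging screen that expressed bacterial genes exogenously in HeLa cells to identify candidate effectors. The fluorescent tag allows localisation of the fusion protein and identification of expressing cells. The record does not state the function of LF82_101.
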