Addgene plasmid #100307: pCMV_mEm_4GS_LF82_101
Purpose: Mammalian expression of E. coli LF82_101 CDS fused to mEmerald
Depositing lab: Alan Huett. Depositing organization: University of Nottingham. Publication: A multi-phenotypic imaging screen to identify bacterial effectors by exogenous expression in a HeLa cell line. Collins A, Huett A. Sci Data. 2018 May 15;5:180081. doi: 10.1038/sdata.2018.81. PubMed 29762554.
Backbone
  Vector backbone: pCMV
  Backbone size w/o insert (bp): 4502
  Vector type: Mammalian Expression
Growth in bacteria
  Bacterial resistance: Ampicillin, 100 μg/mL
  Growth temperature: 37°C
  Growth strain: XL1 Blue
  Copy number: High Copy
Gene/Insert
  Gene/Insert name: LF82_101
  Insert size (bp): 315
  Promoter: CMV
  Tag / fusion protein: mEmerald (N terminal on backbone)
  Cloning method: Ligation Independent Cloning
  Sequencing primers: 5′ ACTTCTGCTCTAAAAGCTGCGG; 3′ CACTGCATTCTAGTTGTGGTTTGTC
Terms and licenses: Academic/Nonprofit Terms; Industry Terms: Not Available to Industry
How to cite: pCMV_mEm_4GS_LF82_101 was a gift from Alan Huett (Addgene plasmid # 100307 ; http://n2t.net/addgene:100307 ; RRID:Addgene_100307)
