>Addgene plasmid #100307 | pCMV_mEm_4GS_LF82_101 | depositor partial sequence | sequence record 183647 | Sequence across LF82 gene insert region
CGGTTCCGGTGGCGGAGGTTCCCGAATTCGTCGACGGAGATCTGATATGAAAAAGACTCCATGGGAGAAA
TGGGAAGTCGATTTCTTGCGCGAAGTAGCGGCGACAATGCCAGTTGAAGTTATCGCTGAAAAACTGGAAA
GGACTGAAAAAGCAGTAATGGCGAAAGCAACAAGGATTGGCGCTGACATTGTTAGCCGACTTCGTGGAAG
AAGATGGACAAGAGCCGAAGTATCACTTTTCGGTAAGTTCTCCGCAGAAGAAATAGCAATTGCAACCTGC
CGCTCAATTTATTCAGTAAGAGCTATGCGATACAAGCTAAAAAAACTCGATGAAGAAAGAGCAGGCATAC
GAATAAATTGAATCGGTACCCTCGAGAAGCTTGCGGCCGCGGGGATCCAGACATGATAAGATACATTGAT
GAGTTTGGACAAACCACAACTAGAATGCAGTGAAAAAAATGCTTTATTTGTGAAATTTGTGATGCTATTG
CTTTATTTGTAACCATTATAAGCTGCAATAAACAAGTTAACAACAACAATTGCATTCATTTTATGTTTCA
GGTTCAGGGGGAGGTGTGGGAGGTTTTTTCGGATCCTCTAGAGTCGATCTGCAGGCATGCTAGCTTGGCG
TAATCATGGTCATAGCTGTTTCCTGTGTGAAATTGTTATCCGCTCACAATTCCACACAACATACGAGCCG
GAAGCATAAAGTGTAAAGCCTGGGGTGCCTAATGAGTGAGCTAACTCACATTAATTGCGTTGCGCTCACT
GCCCGCTTTCCAGTCGGGAAACCTGTCGTGCCAGCTGCATTAATGAATCGGCCAACGCGCGGGGAGAGGC
GGTTTGCGTATTGGCGCTCT
